Addgene plasmid #158142: pCTCON2-Aga1p-FAPB2.3.6
Purpose: Yeast display reporter for non-display yeast strains (wild-type construct)
Depositing lab: James Van Deventer. Depositing organization: Tufts University. Publication: Reporter system architecture affects measurements of noncanonical amino acid incorporation efficiency and fidelity. Potts KA, Stieglitz JT, Lei M, Van Deventer JA. Mol Syst Des Eng. 2020 Feb 1;5(2):573-588. doi: 10.1039/c9me00107g. Epub 2020 Jan 23. PubMed 33791108.
Backbone
  Vector backbone: pCTCON2-Aga1p
  Backbone size w/o insert (bp): 8310
  Total vector size (bp): 9048
  Vector type: Yeast Expression
  Selectable markers: TRP1
Growth in bacteria
  Bacterial resistance: Ampicillin, 100 μg/mL
  Growth temperature: 37°C
  Growth strain: DH5alpha
  Copy number: Low Copy
Gene/Insert
  Gene/Insert name: FAPB2.3.6
  Insert size (bp): 738
  Promoter: GAL1-10
  Cloning method: Gibson Cloning
  Sequencing primers: 5′ CAAATCAGTAACGTTTGTCAGTAATTG; 3′ AAACATGTTGTTTACGGAGAAATGAAAAGTA
Terms and licenses: Academic/Nonprofit Terms; Industry Terms: Not Available to Industry
Depositor comments: The Aga1p ORF contains an I682T difference compared to the reference copy. The depositing lab does not believe this to be of functional concern.
How to cite: pCTCON2-Aga1p-FAPB2.3.6 was a gift from James Van Deventer (Addgene plasmid # 158142 ; http://n2t.net/addgene:158142 ; RRID:Addgene_158142)
