[The description below was written by a language model from this plasmid's Addgene catalogue record and pLannotate feature annotations shown in this document.]
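Description:
pCTCON2-Aga1p-FAPB2.3.6 is a yeast surface-display expression plasmid built on the pCTCON2-Aga1p backbone, a shuttle vector that replicates in both Saccharomyces cerevisiae and E. coli. In yeast it is maintained as a centromeric plasmid through a CEN/ARS element and selected by TRP1 complementation of tryptophan auxotrophy. In bacteria it is propagated through a ColE1/pUC-type origin with ampicillin resistance (the catalogue lists it as low copy). An f1 origin, T7 and T3 promoters, and lac/lacZα remnants are carried over from the parental cloning vector.

The payload is a display cassette in which the galactose-inducible GAL1 side of the GAL1-10 promoter drives Aga2p fused to the FAPB2.3.6 insert. The feature table annotates this insert as mouse-like immunoglobulin light-chain and heavy-chain variable domains in tandem, consistent with a single-chain antibody fragment, followed by a C-terminal Myc epitope tag. On the opposite strand, immediately upstream of the GAL1 promoter in the circular map, lies a full AGA1 open reading frame. This position suggests that AGA1 is expressed divergently from the other side of the bidirectional GAL1-10 region, although no separate promoter feature is annotated for it. Aga1p is the cell-wall anchoring subunit that pairs with Aga2p, so supplying it on the plasmid allows display in strains that lack an engineered, inducible AGA1 copy, which matches the stated purpose of a reporter for non-display yeast strains. The depositor notes an I682T difference in Aga1p that is not thought to affect function.

This is the wild-type version of the reporter. The associated work measures the efficiency and fidelity of noncanonical amino acid incorporation, where detection of the C-terminal tag indicates full-length display.
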