Features (pLannotate 1.2.2; 23 found; start..end, strand, type, name):
      1..442     +  promoter       GAL1 promoter: S. cerevisiae GAL1; inducible promoter, regulated by Gal4
    489..749     +  CDS            AGA2: AGA2_YEAST - Experimental evidence at protein level: Swiss-Prot protein existence level 1. Receptor binding subunit of the a-agglutinin heterodimer. S.cerevisiae a and alpha cells express the complementary cell surface glycoproteins a-agglutinin and alpha-agglutinin, respectively, which interact with one another to promote cellular aggregation during mating. From Saccharomyces cerevisiae (strain ATCC 204508 / S288c) (Baker's yeast).
    870..1196    +  CDS            KV5AK_MOUSE: Experimental evidence at protein level: Swiss-Prot protein existence level 1. From Mus musculus (Mouse).
   1245..1601    +  CDS            HVM38_MOUSE: Experimental evidence at protein level: Swiss-Prot protein existence level 1. From Mus musculus (Mouse).
   1611..1637    +  CDS            Myc (fragment): Myc (human c-Myc proto-oncogene) epitope tag
   1971..1989    -  promoter       T7 promoter: promoter for bacteriophage T7 RNA polymerase
   1992..2149    +  CDS            lacZα (fragment): LacZα fragment of β-galactosidase; lacZ fragment
   2153..2581    +  rep_origin     f1 ori (sequence partly withheld): f1 bacteriophage origin of replication; arrow indicates direction of (+) strand synthesis
   2609..2660    -  misc_feature   bom (fragment): basis of mobility region from pBR322
   2711..3385    -  CDS            TRP1: phosphoribosylanthranilate isomerase, required for tryptophan biosynthesis; S. cerevisiae TRP1; yeast auxotrophic marker
   3386..3533    -  promoter       TRP1 promoter: S. cerevisiae TRP1
   3671..3720    -  misc_feature   bom (fragment): basis of mobility region from pBR322
   3822..3857    -  CDS            rop (fragment): Rop protein, which maintains plasmids at low copy number; rop
   3925..4428    -  misc_feature   CEN/ARS: S. cerevisiae CEN6 centromere fused to an autonomously replicating sequence
   4465..4569    +  promoter       AmpR promoter: bla
   4570..5430    +  CDS            AmpR: β-lactamase; bla; confers resistance to ampicillin, carbenicillin, and related antibiotics
   5601..6189    +  rep_origin     ori: high-copy-number ColE1/pMB1/pBR322/pUC origin of replication
   6372..6464    +  CDS            lacI (fragment): lac repressor; lacI; The lac repressor binds to the lac operator to inhibit transcription in E. coli. This inhibition can be relieved by adding lactose or isopropyl-β-D-thiogalactopyranoside (IPTG).
   6477..6498    +  protein_bind   CAP binding site: CAP binding activates transcription in the presence of cAMP. E. coli catabolite activator protein
   6513..6543    +  promoter       lac promoter: promoter for the E. coli lac operon
   6551..6567    +  protein_bind   lac operator: The lac repressor binds to the lac operator to inhibit transcription in E. coli. This inhibition can be relieved by adding lactose or isopropyl-β-D-thiogalactopyranoside (IPTG). lac repressor encoded by lacI
   6612..6630    +  promoter       T3 promoter: promoter for bacteriophage T3 RNA polymerase
   6652..8826    -  CDS            AGA1: AGA1_YEAST - Experimental evidence at protein level: Swiss-Prot protein existence level 1. Cell wall anchoring subunit of the a-agglutinin heterodimer. S.cerevisiae a and alpha cells express the complementary cell surface glycoproteins a-agglutinin and alpha-agglutinin, respectively, which interact with one another to promote cellular aggregation during mating. From Saccharomyces cerevisiae (strain ATCC 204508 / S288c) (Baker's yeast).
>Addgene plasmid #158142 | pCTCON2-Aga1p-FAPB2.3.6 | addgene full sequence | sequence record 319614 | Addgene NGS Result
CGGATTAGAAGCCGCCGAGCGGGTGACAGCCCTCCGAAGGAAGACTCTCCTCCGTGCGTCCTCGTCTTCA
CCGGTCGCGTTCCTGAAACGCAGATGTGCCTCGCGCCGCACTGCTCCGAACAATAAAGATTCTACAATAC
TAGCTTTTATGGTTATGAAGAGGAAAAATTGGCAGTAACCTGGCCCCACAAACCTTCAAATGAACGAATC
AAATTAACAACCATAGGATGATAATGCGATTAGTTTTTTAGCCTTATTTCTGGGGTAATTAATCAGCGAA
GCGATGATTTTTGATCTATTAACAGATATATAAATGCAAAAACTGCATAACCACTTTAACTAATACTTTC
AACATTTTCGGTTTGTATTACTTCTTATTCAAATGTAATAAAAGTATCAACAAAAAATTGTTAATATACC
TCTATACTTTAACGTCAAGGAGAAAAAACCCCGGATCGAATTCCCTACTTCATACATTTTCAATTAAGAT
GCAGTTACTTCGCTGTTTTTCAATATTTTCTGTTATTGCTTCAGTTTTAGCACAGGAACTGACAACTATA
TGCGAGCAAATCCCCTCACCAACTTTAGAATCGACGCCGTACTCTTTGTCAACGACTACTATTTTGGCCA
ACGGGAAGGCAATGCAAGGAGTTTTTGAATATTACAAATCAGTAACGTTTGTCAGTAATTGCGGTTCTCA
CCCCTCAACAACTAGCAAAGGCAGCCCCATAAACACACAGTATGTTTTTAAGGACAATAGCTCGACGATT
GAAGGTAGATACCCATACGACGTTCCAGACTACGCTCTGCAGGCTAGTGGTGGAGGAGGCTCTGGTGGAG
GCGGTAGCGGAGGCGGAGGGTCGGCTAGCGATATCCAGATGACCCAGTCCCCGAGCTCCCTGTCCGCCTC
TGTGAGCGATAGGGTCACCATCACCTGCCGTGCCGGTCAGTACGGTTCTTCTTACGTAGCCTGGTATCAA
CAGAAACCAGGAAAAGCTCCGAAGCTTCTGATTTACTCTGCATCCCACCTCTACTCTGGAGTCCCTTCTC
GCTTCTCTGGTAGCCGTTCCGGGACGGGTTTCACTCTGACCATCAGCAGTCTGCAGCCGGAAGACTTCGC
AACTTATTACTGTCAGCAACCGGGTCCGGCTCCGGGTCTGATCACGTTCGGACAGGGTACCAAGGTGGAG
ATCAAAGGTACCACTGCCGCTAGTGGTAGTAGTGGTGGCAGTAGCAGTGGTGCCGAGGTTCGGCTGGTGG
AGTCTGGCGGTGGCCTGGTGCAGCCAGGGGGCTCACTCCGTTTGTCCTGTGCAGCTTCTGGCTTCAACAT
CTACTATGGTTCTTACATCCACTGGGTGCGTCAGGCCCCGGGTAAGGGCCTGGAATGGGTTGCAGGTATT
TCTCCTTACTACAACTCTACTTACTATGCCGATAGCGTCAAGGGCCGTTTCACTATAAGCGCAGACGCAT
CCAAAAACACAGCCTACCTACAAATGAACAGCTTAAGAGCTGAGGACACTGCCGTCTATTATTGTGCTCG
CGGTTACGCTTCTGGTGGTATGGACTACTGGGGTCAAGGAACCCTGGTCACCGTCTCCTCGGGATCCGAA
CAAAAGCTTATTTCTGAAGAGGACTTGTAATAGCTCGAGATCTGATAACAACAGTGTAGATGTAACAAAA
TCGACTTTGTTCCCACTGTACTTTTAGCTCGTACAAAATACAATATACTTTTCATTTCTCCGTAAACAAC
ATGTTTTCCCATGTAATATCCTTTTCTATTTTTCGTTCCGTTACCAACTTTACACATACTTTATATAGCT
ATTCACTTCTATACACTAAAAAACTAAGACAATTTTAATTTTGCTGCCTGCCATATTTCAATTTGTTATA
AATTCCTATAATTTATCCTATTAGTAGCTAAAAAAAGATGAATGTGAATCGAATCCTAAGAGAATTGAGC
TCCAATTCGCCCTATAGTGAGTCGTATTACAATTCACTGGCCGTCGTTTTACAACGTCGTGACTGGGAAA
ACCCTGGCGTTACCCAACTTAATCGCCTTGCAGCACATCCCCCTTTCGCCAGCTGGCGTAATAGCGAAGA
GGCCCGCACCGATCGCCTTTCCCAACAGTTGCGCAGCCTGAATGGCGAATGG
[124 nt withheld, positions 2153-2276]
C
[91 nt withheld, positions 2278-2368]
A
[49 nt withheld, positions 2370-2418]
CCTTTGACGTTGGAGTCCACGTTCTTT
[37 nt withheld, positions 2446-2482]
ACCCTATCTCGGTCTATTCTTTTGATTTATAAGGGATTTTGCCGATTTCGGCCTATTGGTTAAAAAATGA
GCTGATTTAACAAAAATTTAACGCGAATTTTAACAAAATATTAACGCTTACAATTTCCTGATGCGGTATT
TTCTCCTTACGCATCTGTGCGGTATTTCACACCGCATAGATCGGCAAGTGCACAAACAATACTTAAATAA
ATACTACTCAGTAATAACCTATTTCTTAGCATTTTTGACGAAATTTGCTATTTTGTTAGAGTCTTTTACA
CCATTTGTCTCCACACCTCCGCTTACATCAACACCAATAACGCCATTTAATCTAAGCGCATCACCAACAT
TTTCTGGCGTCAGTCCACCAGCTAACATAAAATGTAAGCTTTCGGGGCTCTCTTGCCTTCCAACCCAGTC
AGAAATCGAGTTCCAATCCAAAAGTTCACCTGTCCCACCTGCTTCTGAATCAAACAAGGGAATAAACGAA
TGAGGTTTCTGTGAAGCTGCACTGAGTAGTATGTTGCAGTCTTTTGGAAATACGAGTCTTTTAATAACTG
GCAAACCGAGGAACTCTTGGTATTCTTGCCACGACTCATCTCCATGCAGTTGGACGATATCAATGCCGTA
ATCATTGACCAGAGCCAAAACATCCTCCTTAGGTTGATTACGAAACACGCCAACCAAGTATTTCGGAGTG
CCTGAACTATTTTTATATGCTTTTACAAGACTTGAAATTTTCCTTGCAATAACCGGGTCAATTGTTCTCT
TTCTATTGGGCACACATATAATACCCAGCAAGTCAGCATCGGAATCTAGAGCACATTCTGCGGCCTCTGT
GCTCTGCAAGCCGCAAACTTTCACCAATGGACCAGAACTACCTGTGAAATTAATAACAGACATACTCCAA
GCTGCCTTTGTGTGCTTAATCACGTATACTCACGTGCTCAATAGTCACCAATGCCCTCCCTCTTGGCCCT
CTCCTTTTCTTTTTTCGACCGAATTAATTCTTAATCGGCAAAAAAAGAAAAGCTCCGGATCAAGATTGTA
CGTAAGGTGACAAGCTATTTTTCAATAAAGAATATCTTCCACTACTGCCATCTGGCGTCATAACTGCAAA
GTACACATATATTACGATGCTGTTCTATTAAATGCTTCCTATATTATATATATAGTAATGTCGTGATCTA
TGGTGCACTCTCAGTACAATCTGCTCTGATGCCGCATAGTTAAGCCAGCCCCGACACCCGCCAACACCCG
CTGACGCGCCCTGACGGGCTTGTCTGCTCCCGGCATCCGCTTACAGACAAGCTGTGACCGTCTCCGGGAG
CTGCATGTGTCAGAGGTTTTCACCGTCATCACCGAAACGCGCGAGACGAAAGGGCCTCGTGATACGCCTA
TTTTTATAGGTTAATGTCATGATAATAATGGTTTCTTAGACGGATCGCTTGCCTGTAACTTACACGCGCC
TCGTATCTTTTAATGATGGAATAATTTGGGAATTTACTCTGTGTTTATTTATTTTTATGTTTTGTATTTG
GATTTTAGAAAGTAAATAAAGAAGGTAGAAGAGTTACGGAATGAAGAAAAAAAAATAAACAAAGGTTTAA
AAAATTTCAACAAAAAGCGTACTTTACATATATATTTATTAGACAAGAAAAGCAGATTAAATAGATATAC
ATTCGATTAACGATAAGTAAAATGTAAAATCACAGGATTTTCGTGTGTGGTCTTCTACACAGACAAGATG
AAACAATTCGGCATTAATACCTGAGAGCAGGAAGAGCAAGATAAAAGGTAGTATTTGTTGGCGATCCCCC
TAGAGTCTTTTACATCTTCGGAAAACAAAAACTATTTTTTCTTTAATTTCTTTTTTTACTTTCTATTTTT
AATTTATATATTTATATTAAAAAATTTAAATTATAATTATTTTTATAGCACGTGATGAAAAGGACCCAGG
TGGCACTTTTCGGGGAAATGTGCGCGGAACCCCTATTTGTTTATTTTTCTAAATACATTCAAATATGTAT
CCGCTCATGAGACAATAACCCTGATAAATGCTTCAATAATATTGAAAAAGGAAGAGTATGAGTATTCAAC
ATTTCCGTGTCGCCCTTATTCCCTTTTTTGCGGCATTTTGCCTTCCTGTTTTTGCTCACCCAGAAACGCT
GGTGAAAGTAAAAGATGCTGAAGATCAGTTGGGTGCACGAGTGGGTTACATCGAACTGGATCTCAACAGC
GGTAAGATCCTTGAGAGTTTTCGCCCCGAAGAACGTTTTCCAATGATGAGCACTTTTAAAGTTCTGCTAT
GTGGCGCGGTATTATCCCGTATTGACGCCGGGCAAGAGCAACTCGGTCGCCGCATACACTATTCTCAGAA
TGACTTGGTTGAGTACTCACCAGTCACAGAAAAGCATCTTACGGATGGCATGACAGTAAGAGAATTATGC
AGTGCTGCCATAACCATGAGTGATAACACTGCGGCCAACTTACTTCTGACAACGATCGGAGGACCGAAGG
AGCTAACCGCTTTTTTGCACAACATGGGGGATCATGTAACTCGCCTTGATCGTTGGGAACCGGAGCTGAA
TGAAGCCATACCAAACGACGAGCGTGACACCACGATGCCTGTAGCAATGGCAACAACGTTGCGCAAACTA
TTAACTGGCGAACTACTTACTCTAGCTTCCCGGCAACAATTAATAGACTGGATGGAGGCGGATAAAGTTG
CAGGACCACTTCTGCGCTCGGCCCTTCCGGCTGGCTGGTTTATTGCTGATAAATCTGGAGCCGGTGAGCG
TGGGTCTCGCGGTATCATTGCAGCACTGGGGCCAGATGGTAAGCCCTCCCGTATCGTAGTTATCTACACG
ACGGGGAGTCAGGCAACTATGGATGAACGAAATAGACAGATCGCTGAGATAGGTGCCTCACTGATTAAGC
ATTGGTAACTGTCAGACCAAGTTTACTCATATATACTTTAGATTGATTTAAAACTTCATTTTTAATTTAA
AAGGATCTAGGTGAAGATCCTTTTTGATAATCTCATGACCAAAATCCCTTAACGTGAGTTTTCGTTCCAC
TGAGCGTCAGACCCCGTAGAAAAGATCAAAGGATCTTCTTGAGATCCTTTTTTTCTGCGCGTAATCTGCT
GCTTGCAAACAAAAAAACCACCGCTACCAGCGGTGGTTTGTTTGCCGGATCAAGAGCTACCAACTCTTTT
TCCGAAGGTAACTGGCTTCAGCAGAGCGCAGATACCAAATACTGTTCTTCTAGTGTAGCCGTAGTTAGGC
CACCACTTCAAGAACTCTGTAGCACCGCCTACATACCTCGCTCTGCTAATCCTGTTACCAGTGGCTGCTG
CCAGTGGCGATAAGTCGTGTCTTACCGGGTTGGACTCAAGACGATAGTTACCGGATAAGGCGCAGCGGTC
GGGCTGAACGGGGGGTTCGTGCACACAGCCCAGCTTGGAGCGAACGACCTACACCGAACTGAGATACCTA
CAGCGTGAGCTATGAGAAAGCGCCACGCTTCCCGAAGGGAGAAAGGCGGACAGGTATCCGGTAAGCGGCA
GGGTCGGAACAGGAGAGCGCACGAGGGAGCTTCCAGGGGGAAACGCCTGGTATCTTTATAGTCCTGTCGG
GTTTCGCCACCTCTGACTTGAGCGTCGATTTTTGTGATGCTCGTCAGGGGGGCGGAGCCTATGGAAAAAC
GCCAGCAACGCGGCCTTTTTACGGTTCCTGGCCTTTTGCTGGCCTTTTGCTCACATGTTCTTTCCTGCGT
TATCCCCTGATTCTGTGGATAACCGTATTACCGCCTTTGAGTGAGCTGATACCGCTCGCCGCAGCCGAAC
GACCGAGCGCAGCGAGTCAGTGAGCGAGGAAGCGGAAGAGCGCCCAATACGCAAACCGCCTCTCCCCGCG
CGTTGGCCGATTCATTAATGCAGCTGGCACGACAGGTTTCCCGACTGGAAAGCGGGCAGTGAGCGCAACG
CAATTAATGTGAGTTAGCTCACTCATTAGGCACCCCAGGCTTTACACTTTATGCTTCCGGCTCGTATGTT
GTGTGGAATTGTGAGCGGATAACAATTTCACACAGGAAACAGCTATGACCATGATTACGCCAAGCTCGAA
ATTAACCCTCACTAAAGGGAACAAAAGCTGGGTACCTTAACTGAAAATTACATTGCAAGCAACTGCCATG
ATGGCGAAGACCAACTTTCCTAATGGCAAACGCGTTTGCGATCCACTGCCCATATATTGGCTAATTGTTA
CCATTGATGAAGTTTGGTATTGTATGGAGGTTGAAGTAGTGGAAACTTCTGTAGTGGTAACAGATGTTTG
TAGAGAAGAGGGAGCAGATGATGATGAGAGGAAAATAGAAGATACCGTCGGAGTCAATGATGAAGATTCA
ATAGTCGATTCCACAGAGGTAGATGGTGTAGAGATAGATGTTGCGGAAAGTGATGATGTAGAGGCAGATA
TTGTAGCAATAGCTGTGGAAGAAGTGGGTTGTAAAATCTCTGATGTTGAAGAAATTTGAAGTGTGGTAAC
TGGTGACTGTTCGACACTTAGTGATGATACAGAACTGAATAGCAAAATAGTACTGTCAGAGGATAATGTA
GCAGACAAGGAGGAGGATGAAAGGACCGATGTCGATAATAAGTGTGATGATTGTTCTTGAGATTCTGAGT
CAATGCTTGATGTACTCGTGGCTTCACTTACACTAGTCGAAATGGTTGAGGTACCTGAAGATGTTACATG
ATACTTACCGGTAGCGTGCTTATTGAAATCTTCATCCGAAGTTGTCATTGAACTTACCCAACTCTTTGTG
GATGTGGTCTGCTGTGTTACAGAACTTGATGAAGCTGTTTGCACGGAAGAATACGAGTGTGACGTTTCAG
CACATGTGGAGCATGCATATGAGGATTCAACCGTTGAGGTGCTTACAGAAGTTGCGACGTTTTTAGTGGA
CATTTTTATAGAAGATGTAATCAAACTTGTTGTCTGCGAGGGCATGCAAGACTCGTGAGTGCAGACTGTA
GCGTCTGTTGTAACCGTTTCATGCATACTGGTTAATGTGCTAGTCTCAGATTCAGAGCTATAAGGACACC
ATGTCGTATACATTGTAGTGACTCCACTAACAGTGGTGAAATATGTAGACATGGAAAATGATGGGATAGT
AGTAGAAATTGAGGATTTGGTGATATATTCAGACGAACTTTGTGAACTAACAGTTGTTTCAACAGTTGAA
GAAGTCATAGAAGGAGTTGCAACATTTGACGAAGTCGAAGGGACGGAGTAAACAGGTGTGGATGGGCTGT
ATAATGACACAGACGTTGATGAAGATGCTATAGAGGAGCCAAGGGATGAAGTTGAATCAGTAAAAGTAGA
GCTAATAGATGTTGAACTTGGAGAAGTGGAAGCCAAAGTTGGAGATGAAGAAGTCAAACTTGGGGATGTA
GATGTTGAATATGAAGAAGTGGAAGTGGAGCTTGCAGAAGTAGATTTAGAACTTGGAGATGTAGATGTTG
AACTTGATGAGGTAGATGTAGAGCTTGGAGATGTAGATGTCGAACTTGATGAGGTAGATGTAGAACTTTG
GGATGTAGATGTAGAACTTGAAGATGTGGATGTCAAACTTGAAGATGTGGATGTCGAACTTGGAGATGTA
GATGTCGAACTTGATGAGGTAGATGTCGAACTTGATGAGGTAGATGTCGAACTTGATGAGGTAGATGTAG
AGCTTGGAGATGTAGATGTAGAGCTTGGAGATGTAGATGTCGAACTTAGGGAGGTAGTAGTTGGATTGGA
CGATGTTGTACTCGAAAGTGTAGAGGTGACAGGTGAGATTATAGAGGCACTTGATGGTTCAATGGCGCTG
GATGATACCACGGTTGTAGTTCCTACTTCGGATAATGAGCTGATAGCGGTTGTGTGACAAGTAGGGCAAA
TATATGAAGTGAACTTGGAAGTCACAGATAAGGTGGTGGTTGGCAACGTCGATGACGAAGGACATGCCTC
ATGGGAGCAGACTTCTGTAGATAATGTCAAAGTACTAAATCTGGATAGGGTAGTAGCGTACGATATTGAA
GGACTTATTTCGGCAGCAGATGAAGTGGATACCGTCAATGGACACCAAGTCGTATACAATGTCGTAGTGC
CAGCTTGAACGATAGTGGATGTGGAGACTAGCGCGGGTGAAACTGTAGTTGTAACAACCCCATTTGCATC
GTTTGTCTTGGTTATCGTCACTAGAATCGTTTCTGGATCAGATGCCAAGGCAATATTAGTTAATCCCAAC
AATATTGTGAACAGGTAGGTAAAATGAGCGAAAGATAATGTCATTTATATTGAATTTTCAAAAATTCTTA
CTTTTTTTTTGGATGGACGCAAAGAAGTTTAATAATCATATTACATGGCATTACCACCATATACATATCC
ATATCTAATCTTACTTATATGTTGTGGAAATGTAAAGAGCCCCATTATCTTAGCCTAAAAAAACCTTCTC
TTTGGAACTTTCAGTAATACGCTTAACTGCTCATTGCTATATTGAAGTA
